>Addgene plasmid #51589 | pCMV-myc-Rem2 R236A/L263A | depositor full sequence | sequence record 78890 | pCMV-myc-Rem2 R236A/L263A sequence 4804 bps
GAGTTCGAGCTTGCATGCCTGCAGGTCGTTACATAACTTACGGTAAATGGCCCGCCTGGCTGACCGCCCA
ACGACCCCCGCCCATTGACGTCAATAATGACGTATGTTCCCATAGTAACGCCAATAGGGACTTTCCATTG
ACGTCAATGGGTGGAGTATTTACGGTAAACTGCCCACTTGGCAGTACATCAAGTGTATCATATGCCAAGT
ACGCCCCCTATTGACGTCAATGACGGTAAATGGCCCGCCTGGCATTATGCCCAGTACATGACCTTATGGG
ACTTTCCTACTTGGCAGTACATCTACGTATTAGTCATCGCTATTACCATGGTGATGCGGTTTTGGCAGTA
CATCAATGGGCGTGGATAGCGGTTTGACTCACGGGGATTTCCAAGTCTCCACCCCATTGACGTCAATGGG
AGTTTGTTTTGGCACCAAAATCAACGGGACTTTCCAAAATGTCGTAACAACTCCGCCCCATTGACGCAAA
TGGGCGGTAGGCGTGTACGGTGGGAGGTCTATATAAGCAGAGCTCGTTTAGTGAACCGTCAGATCGCCTG
GAGACGCCATCCACGCTGTTTTGACCTCCATAGAAGACACCGGGACCGATCCAGCCTCCGGACTCTAGAG
GATCCGGTACTAGAGGAACTGAAAAACCAGAAAGTTAACTGGTAAGTTTAGTCTTTTTGTCTTTTATTTC
AGGTCCCGGATCCGGTGGTGGTGCAAATCAAAGAACTGCTCCTCAGTGGATGTTGCCTTTACTTCTAGGC
CTGTACGGAAGTGTTACTTCTGCTCTAAAAGCTGCGGAATTGTACCCGCGGGCCCACCATGGCATCAATG
CAGAAGCTGATCTCAGAGGAGGACCTGCTTATGGCCATGGAGGCCCGAATTCACATGCACACGGACCTTG
ACACCGACATGGACATGGACATAGAAATCGTAGCACTTTGTTCTTCCAGCAGCCGCCAGGCCTCCCCACT
GGGGACACCCACACCAGAAGCAGATACTACACTTCTGAAACAGAAGCCAGAGAAACTGTTAGCAGAGTTG
GACCTGAGCGGGCCTCCTCCTGCTCCTGGGGTCCCCAGACGAAGAGGAAGCATGCCCGTGCCCTACAAAC
ACCAGCTGCGGCGGGCCCAAGCTGTAGATGAACTTGACTGGCCACCCCAGGCCTCCCCCTCTGGCTCCTC
TGACTCCTTGGGCTCAGGGGAGGCAGCCCTTACCCAAAAAGATGGCGTCTTTAAGGTCATGCTCGTGGGG
GAGAGTGGCGTGGGCAAGAGCACTCTAGCGGGCACTTTTGGAGGTCTCCAGGGAGACCATGCTCACGAGA
TGGAAAATTCCGAGGACACCTATGAGAGGCGAATTATGGTGGACAAAGAAGAAGTGACTTTAATTGTTTA
TGACATCTGGGAACAGGGAGATGCAGGAGGATGGCTGCAGGATCACTGCCTTCAGACGGGGGATGCCTTT
CTCATCGTCTTCTCAGTGACAGATCGACGAAGCTTCTCTAAAGTTCCAGAAACCCTTCTTCGGCTCCGGG
CTGGGAGGCCCCACCATGACCTACCTGTCATCCTTGTTGGAAATAAGAGTGACCTGGCCGCCTCCCGGGA
GGTATCACTGGAGGAGGGTCGCCATCTGGCTGGGACGCTGAGCTGCAAGCACATCGAGACGTCGGCCGCT
GCCCACCACAACACTCGTGAGCTCTTCGAGGGTGCTGTGCGTCAGATCAGGCTGCGGCGGGGCCGGGGTC
ATGCCGGGGGCCAGCGACCCGAACCTAGCAGCCCGGACGGCCCCGCGCCGCCTACGCGCCGTGAGAGCCT
CACCAAGAAAGCTAAGCGCTTCCTCGCCAACCTGGTGCCGCGCAACGCTAAGTTCTTCAAGCAACGCTCC
AGGTCATGTCACGACCTCTCTGTGCTCTGACTCGAGGTACCGCGGCCGCGGGGATCCAGACATGATAAGA
TACATTGATGAGTTTGGACAAACCACAACTAGAATGCAGTGAAAAAAATGCTTTATTTGTGAAATTTGTG
ATGCTATTGCTTTATTTGTAACCATTATAAGCTGCAATAAACAAGTTAACAACAACAATTGCATTCATTT
TATGTTTCAGGTTCAGGGGGAGGTGTGGGAGGTTTTTTCGGATCCTCTAGAGTCGATCTGCAGGCATGCT
AGCTTGGCGTAATCATGGTCATAGCTGTTTCCTGTGTGAAATTGTTATCCGCTCACAATTCCACACAACA
TACGAGCCGGAAGCATAAAGTGTAAAGCCTGGGGTGCCTAATGAGTGAGCTAACTCACATTAATTGCGTT
GCGCTCACTGCCCGCTTTCCAGTCGGGAAACCTGTCGTGCCAGCTGCATTAATGAATCGGCCAACGCGCG
GGGAGAGGCGGTTTGCGTATTGGGCGCTCTTCCGCTTCCTCGCTCACTGACTCGCTGCGCTCGGTCGTTC
GGCTGCGGCGAGCGGTATCAGCTCACTCAAAGGCGGTAATACGGTTATCCACAGAATCAGGGGATAACGC
AGGAAAGAACATGTGAGCAAAAGGCCAGCAAAAGGCCAGGAACCGTAAAAAGGCCGCGTTGCTGGCGTTT
TTCCATAGGCTCCGCCCCCCTGACGAGCATCACAAAAATCGACGCTCAAGTCAGAGGTGGCGAAACCCGA
CAGGACTATAAAGATACCAGGCGTTTCCCCCTGGAAGCTCCCTCGTGCGCTCTCCTGTTCCGACCCTGCC
GCTTACCGGATACCTGTCCGCCTTTCTCCCTTCGGGAAGCGTGGCGCTTTCTCATAGCTCACGCTGTAGG
TATCTCAGTTCGGTGTAGGTCGTTCGCTCCAAGCTGGGCTGTGTGCACGAACCCCCCGTTCAGCCCGACC
GCTGCGCCTTATCCGGTAACTATCGTCTTGAGTCCAACCCGGTAAGACACGACTTATCGCCACTGGCAGC
AGCCACTGGTAACAGGATTAGCAGAGCGAGGTATGTAGGCGGTGCTACAGAGTTCTTGAAGTGGTGGCCT
AACTACGGCTACACTAGAAGGACAGTATTTGGTATCTGCGCTCTGCTGAAGCCAGTTACCTTCGGAAAAA
GAGTTGGTAGCTCTTGATCCGGCAAACAAACCACCGCTGGTAGCGGTGGTTTTTTTGTTTGCAAGCAGCA
GATTACGCGCAGAAAAAAAGGATCTCAAGAAGATCCTTTGATCTTTTCTACGGGGTCTGACGCTCAGTGG
AACGAAAACTCACGTTAAGGGATTTTGGTCATGAGATTATCAAAAAGGATCTTCACCTAGATCCTTTTAA
ATTAAAAATGAAGTTTTAAATCAATCTAAAGTATATATGAGTAAACTTGGTCTGACAGTTACCAATGCTT
AATCAGTGAGGCACCTATCTCAGCGATCTGTCTATTTCGTTCATCCATAGTTGCCTGACTCCCCGTCGTG
TAGATAACTACGATACGGGAGGGCTTACCATCTGGCCCCAGTGCTGCAATGATACCGCGAGACCCACGCT
CACCGGCTCCAGATTTATCAGCAATAAACCAGCCAGCCGGAAGGGCCGAGCGCAGAAGTGGTCCTGCAAC
TTTATCCGCCTCCATCCAGTCTATTAATTGTTGCCGGGAAGCTAGAGTAAGTAGTTCGCCAGTTAATAGT
TTGCGCAACGTTGTTGCCATTGCTACAGGCATCGTGGTGTCACGCTCGTCGTTTGGTATGGCTTCATTCA
GCTCCGGTTCCCAACGATCAAGGCGAGTTACATGATCCCCCATGTTGTGCAAAAAAGCGGTTAGCTCCTT
CGGTCCTCCGATCGTTGTCAGAAGTAAGTTGGCCGCAGTGTTATCACTCATGGTTATGGCAGCACTGCAT
AATTCTCTTACTGTCATGCCATCCGTAAGATGCTTTTCTGTGACTGGTGAGTACTCAACCAAGTCATTCT
GAGAATAGTGTATGCGGCGACCGAGTTGCTCTTGCCCGGCGTCAATACGGGATAATACCGCGCCACATAG
CAGAACTTTAAAAGTGCTCATCATTGGAAAACGTTCTTCGGGGCGAAAACTCTCAAGGATCTTACCGCTG
TTGAGATCCAGTTCGATGTAACCCACTCGTGCACCCAACTGATCTTCAGCATCTTTTACTTTCACCAGCG
TTTCTGGGTGAGCAAAAACAGGAAGGCAAAATGCCGCAAAAAAGGGAATAAGGGCGACACGGAAATGTTG
AATACTCATACTCTTCCTTTTTCAATATTATTGAAGCATTTATCAGGGTTATTGTCTCATGAGCGGATAC
ATATTTGAATGTATTTAGAAAAATAAACAAATAGGGGTTCCGCGCACATTTCCCCGAAAAGTGCCACCTG
ACGTCTAAGAAACCATTATTATCATGACATTAACCTATAAAAATAGGCGTATCACGAGGCCCTTTCGTCT
CGCGCGTTTCGGTGATGACGGTGAAAACCTCTGACACATGCAGCTCCCGGAGACGGTCACAGCTTGTCTG
TAAGCGGATGCCGGGAGCAGACAAGCCCGTCAGGGCGCGTCAGCGGGTGTTGGCGGGTGTCGGGGCTGGC
TTAACTATGCGGCATCAGAGCAGATTGTACTGAGAGTGCACCATATGCGGTGTGAAATACCGCACAGATG
CGTAAGGAGAAAATACCGCATCAGGCGCCATTCGCCATTCAGGCTGCGCAACTGTTGGGAAGGGCGATCG
GTGCGGGCCTCTTCGCTATTACGCCAGCTGGCGAAAGGGGGATGTGCTGCAAGGCGATTAAGTTGGGTAA
CGCCAGGGTTTTCCCAGTCACGACGTTGTAAAACGACGGCCAGT
Features (pLannotate 1.2.2; 16 found; start..end, strand, type, name):
      8..28      -  misc_feature   MCS (fragment): pUC18/19 multiple cloning site
     27..330     +  enhancer       CMV enhancer: human cytomegalovirus immediate early enhancer
    331..534     +  promoter       CMV promoter: human cytomegalovirus (CMV) immediate early promoter
    672..768     +  intron         SV40 intron: modified SV40 intron with splice donor and acceptor sites
    895..1917    +  CDS            Rem2: REM2_MOUSE - Experimental evidence at protein level: Swiss-Prot protein existence level 1. Binds GTP saturably and exhibits a low intrinsic rate of GTP hydrolysis. From Mus musculus (Mouse).
   1943..2077    -  polyA_signal   SV40 poly(A) signal: SV40 polyadenylation signal
   2212..2228    -  protein_bind   lac operator: The lac repressor binds to the lac operator to inhibit transcription in E. coli. This inhibition can be relieved by adding lactose or isopropyl-β-D-thiogalactopyranoside (IPTG). lac repressor encoded by lacI
   2236..2266    -  promoter       lac promoter: promoter for the E. coli lac operon
   2281..2302    -  protein_bind   CAP binding site: CAP binding activates transcription in the presence of cAMP. E. coli catabolite activator protein
   2315..2407    -  CDS            lacI (fragment): lac repressor; lacI; The lac repressor binds to the lac operator to inhibit transcription in E. coli. This inhibition can be relieved by adding lactose or isopropyl-β-D-thiogalactopyranoside (IPTG).
   2590..3178    -  rep_origin     ori: high-copy-number ColE1/pMB1/pBR322/pUC origin of replication
   3349..4209    -  CDS            AmpR: β-lactamase; bla; confers resistance to ampicillin, carbenicillin, and related antibiotics
   4210..4314    -  promoter       AmpR promoter: bla
   4409..4444    +  CDS            rop (fragment): Rop protein, which maintains plasmids at low copy number; rop
   4546..4645    +  misc_feature   bom (fragment): basis of mobility region from pBR322
   4651..2       -  CDS            lacZα (fragment) (across the origin): LacZα fragment of β-galactosidase; lacZ fragment
