[The description below was written by a language model from this plasmid's Addgene catalogue record and pLannotate feature annotations shown in this document.]
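Description:
pCMV-myc-Rem2 R236A/L263A is a mammalian expression plasmid of about 4.8 kb, built on a pCMV backbone, that produces an N-terminally myc-tagged mutant form of the mouse small GTPase Rem2. It is propagated in E. coli through a high-copy ColE1/pUC-type origin and selected with ampicillin via the β-lactamase gene. The annotated fragments of lacZα, lacI, rop and bom, along with the lac promoter/operator, are leftovers of the pUC/pBR322-derived backbone and play no role in expression of the insert. No mammalian selection marker is annotated, which fits use by transient transfection.

The expression cassette consists of the human CMV immediate-early enhancer and promoter, a modified SV40 intron with splice donor and acceptor sites that aids transcript processing, the roughly 1 kb Rem2 coding sequence cloned between EcoRI and KpnI, and an SV40 polyadenylation signal. The myc epitope is supplied by the backbone upstream of the insert and, per the depositor, differs from the standard tag at its first residue. Rem2 carries the R236A and L263A substitutions, which the record describes as making the protein non-interacting with calcium channels. It also carries silent changes across the two shRNA recognition sites (around residues 143–160), which make the transcript resistant to RNAi. The depositor further notes T13I and T15I differences from the reference protein sequence.

These features suit the plasmid to knockdown-and-rescue experiments, in which endogenous Rem2 is silenced by shRNA and replaced with the tagged mutant to test whether calcium channel interaction is needed for Rem2 function. The associated publication concerns synapse development and dendritic morphology.
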