Addgene plasmid #51589: pCMV-myc-Rem2 R236A/L263A
Purpose: expresses RNAiR myc-tagged Rem2 non-Ca channel interacting
Depositing lab: Suzanne Paradis. Depositing organization: Brandeis University. Publication: The GTPase Rem2 regulates synapse development and dendritic morphology. Ghiretti AE, Paradis S. Dev Neurobiol. 2011 May;71(5):374-89. doi: 10.1002/dneu.20868. PubMed 21485012.
Backbone
  Vector backbone: pCMV
  Backbone size w/o insert (bp): 4000
  Vector type: Mammalian Expression
Growth in bacteria
  Bacterial resistance: Ampicillin, 100 μg/mL
  Growth temperature: 37°C
  Growth strain: DH5alpha
  Copy number: Unknown
Gene/Insert
  Gene/Insert name: Rem2
  Species: M. musculus (mouse)
  Insert size (bp): 1000
  Mutation: R236A and L263A; silent mutations at shRNA 1 and 2 recognition sites (approx. AA 143-160)
  Entrez Gene: Rem2 (a.k.a. AW411893)
  Promoter: CMV
  Tag / fusion protein: myc (N terminal on backbone)
  Cloning method: Restriction Enzyme; 5′ cloning site EcoRI (unknown if destroyed); 3′ cloning site KpnI (unknown if destroyed)
  Sequencing primers: 5′ GATCCGGTACTAGAGGAACTGAAAAAC; 3′ CATTCTAGTTGTGGTTTGTCC
Terms and licenses: Academic/Nonprofit Terms; Industry Terms: Not Available to Industry
Depositor comments: Please note that the sequence of the myc epitope tag in this plasmid is MQKLISEEDLL, which differs from the standard EQKLISEEDLL. The Rem2 insert in this plasmid contains T13I and T15I mutations when compared to GenBank reference sequence NP_542764.2.
How to cite: pCMV-myc-Rem2 R236A/L263A was a gift from Suzanne Paradis (Addgene plasmid # 51589 ; http://n2t.net/addgene:51589 ; RRID:Addgene_51589)
