>Addgene plasmid #51589 | pCMV-myc-Rem2 R236A/L263A | addgene partial sequence | sequence record 81006 | CMV-F 5'-CGCAAATGGGCGGTAGGCGTG-3'
ACCGTCAGATCGCCTGGAGACGCCATCCACGCTGTTTTGACCTCCATAGAAGACACCGGGACCGATCCAG
CCTCCGGACTCTAGAGGATCCGGTACTAGAGGAACTGAAAAACCAGAAAGTTAACTGGTAAGTTTAGTCT
TTTTGTCTTTTATTTCAGGTCCCGGATCCGGTGGTGGTGCAAATCAAAGAACTGCTCCTCAGTGGATGTT
GCCTTTACTTCTAGGCCTGTACGGAAGTGTTACTTCTGCTCTAAAAGCTGCGGAATTGTACCCGCGGGCC
CACCATGGCATCAATGCAGAAGCTGATCTCAGAGGAGGACCTGCTTATGGCCATGGAGGCCCGAATTCAC
ATGCACACGGACCTTGACACCGACATGGACATGGACATAGAAATCGTAGCACTTTGTTCTTCCAGCAGCC
GCCAGGCCTCCCCACTGGGGACACCCACACCAGAAGCAGATACTACACTTCTGAAACAGAAGCCAGAGAA
ACTGTTAGCAGAGTTGGACCTGAGCGGGCCTCCTCCTGCTCCTGGGGTCCCCAGACGAAGAGGAAGCATG
CCCGTGCCCTACAAACACCAGCTGCGGCGGGCCCAAGCTGTAGATGAACTTGACTGGCCACCCCAGGCCT
CCCCCTCTGGCTCCTCTGACTCCTTGGGCTCAGGGGAGGCAGCCCTTACCCAAAAAGATGGCGTCTTTAA
GGTCATGCTCGTGGGGGAGAGTGGCGTGGGCAAGAGCACTCTAGCGGGCACTTTTGGAGGTCTCCAGGGA
GACCATGCTCACGAGATGGAAAATTCCGAGGACACCTATGAGAGGCGAATTATGGTGGACAAAGAAGAAG
TGACTTTAATTGTTTATGACATCTGGGAACAGGGAGATGCAGGAGGATGGCTGCAGGATCACTGCCTTCA
GACGGGGGATGCCTTTCTCATCGTCTTCTCAGTGACAGATCGACGAAGCTTCT
