>Addgene plasmid #51589 | pCMV-myc-Rem2 R236A/L263A | addgene partial sequence | sequence record 81511 | EBV-rev 5'-GTGGTTTGTCCAAACTCATC-3'
CCCGCGGCCGCGGTACCTCGAGTCAGAGCACAGAGAGGTCGTGACATGACCTGGAGCGTTGCTTGAAGAA
CTTAGCGTTGCGCGGCACCAGGTTGGCGAGGAAGCGCTTAGCTTTCTTGGTGAGGCTCTCACGGCGCGTA
GGCGGCGCGGGGCCGTCCGGGCTGCTAGGTTCGGGTCGCTGGCCCCCGGCATGACCCCGGCCCCGCCGCA
GCCTGATCTGACGCACAGCACCCTCGAAGAGCTCACGAGTGTTGTGGTGGGCAGCGGCCGACGTCTCGAT
GTGCTTGCAGCTCAGCGTCCCAGCCAGATGGCGACCCTCCTCCAGTGATACCTCCCGGGAGGCGGCCAGG
TCACTCTTATTTCCAACAAGGATGACAGGTAGGTCATGGTGGGGCCTCCCAGCCCGGAGCCGAAGAAGGG
TTTCTGGAACTTTAGAGAAGCTTCGTCGATCTGTCACTGAGAAGACGATGAGAAAGGCATCCCCCGTCTG
AAGGCAGTGATCCTGCAGCCATCCTCCTGCATCTCCCTGTTCCCAGATGTCATAAACAATTAAAGTCACT
TCTTCTTTGTCCACCATAATTCGCCTCTCATAGGTGTCCTCGGAATTTTCCATCTCGTGAGCATGGTCTC
CCTGGAGACCTCCAAAAGTGCCCGCTAGAGTGCTCTTGCCCACGCCACTCTCCCCCACGAGCATGACCTT
AAAGACGCCATCTTTTTGGGTAAGGGCTGCCTCCCCTGAGCCCAAGGAGTCAGAGGAGCCAGAGGGGGAG
GCCTGGGGTGGCCAGTCAAGTTCATCTACAGCTTGGGCCCGCCGCAGCTGGTGTTTGTAGGGCACGGGCA
TGCTTCCTCTTCGTCTGGGGACCCCAGGAGCAGGAGGAGGCCCGCTCAGGTCCAACTCTGCTAACAGTTT
CTCTGGCTTCTGTTTTCA
